>Addgene plasmid #56336 | mVenus-SiT-N-15 | depositor partial sequence | sequence record 87237 | insert sequence
GTAACAACTCCGCCCCATTGACGCAAATGGGCGGTAGGCGTGTACGGTGGGAGGTCTATATAAGCAGAGC
TGGTTTAGTGAACCGTCAGATCCGCTAGCGCTACCGGACTCAGATCTCGAGCTCGCCACCATGATTCACA
CCAACCTGAAGAAAAAGTTCAGCTGCTGCGTCCTGGTCTTTCTTCTGTTTGCAGTCATCTGTGTGTGGAA
GGAAAAGAAGAAAGGGAGTTACTATGATTCCTTTAAATTGCAAACCAAGGAATTCCTGCAGTCGACGGTA
CCGCGGGCCCGGGATCCACCGGTCGCCACCATGGTGAGCAAGGGCGAGGAGCTGTTCACCGGGGTGGTGC
CCATCCTGGTCGAGCTGGACGGCGACGTAAACGGCCACAAGTTCAGCGTGTCCGGCGAGGGCGAGGGCGA
TGCCACCTACGGCAAGCTGACCCTGAAGCTGATCTGCACCACCGGCAAGCTGCCCGTGCCCTGGCCCACC
CTCGTGACCACCCTGGGCTACGGCCTGCAGTGCTTCGCCCGCTACCCCGACCACATGAAGCAGCACGACT
TCTTCAAGTCCGCCATGCCCGAAGGCTACGTCCAGGAGCGCACCATCTTCTTCAAGGACGACGGCAACTA
CAAGACCCGCGCCGAGGTGAAGTTCGAGGGCGACACCCTGGTGAACCGCATCGAGCTGAAGGGCATCGAC
TTCAAGGAGGACGGCAACATCCTGGGGCACAAGCTGGAGTACAACTACAACAGCCACAACGTCTATATCA
CCGCCGACAAGCAGAAGAACGGCATCAAGGCCAACTTCAAGATCCGCCACAACATCGAGGACGGCGGCGT
GCAGCTCGCCGACCACTACCAGCAGAACACCCCCATCGGCGACGGCCCCGTGCTGCTGCCCGACAACCAC
TACCTGAGCTACCAGTCCAAGCTGAGCAAAGACCCCAACGAGAAGCGCGATCACATGGTCCTGCTGGAGT
TCGTGACCGCCGCCGGGATCACTCTCGGCATGGACGAGCTGTACAAGTAAAGCGGCCGCGACTCTAGATC
ATAATCAGCCATACCACATTTGTAGAGGTTTTACTTGCTTTAAAAAACCTCCCACACCTCCCCCTGAACC
TGAAACATAAAATGAA
