>Addgene plasmid #56336 | mVenus-SiT-N-15 | addgene partial sequence | sequence record 145985 | CMV-F 5'-CGCAAATGGGCGGTAGGCGTG-3'
ACCGTCAGATCCGCTAGCGCTACCGGACTCAGATCTCGAGCTCGCCACCATGATTCACACCAACCTGAAG
AAAAAGTTCAGCTGCTGCGTCCTGGTCTTTCTTCTGTTTGCAGTCATCTGTGTGTGGAAGGAAAAGAAGA
AAGGGAGTTACTATGATTCCTTTAAATTGCAAACCAAGGAATTCCTGCAGTCGACGGTACCGCGGGCCCG
GGATCCACCGGTCGCCACCATGGTGAGCAAGGGCGAGGAGCTGTTCACCGGGGTGGTGCCCATCCTGGTC
GAGCTGGACGGCGACGTAAACGGCCACAAGTTCAGCGTGTCCGGCGAGGGCGAGGGCGATGCCACCTACG
GCAAGCTGACCCTGAAGCTGATCTGCACCACCGGCAAGCTGCCCGTGCCCTGGCCCACCCTCGTGACCAC
CCTGGGCTACGGCCTGCAGTGCTTCGCCCGCTACCCCGACCACATGAAGCAGCACGACTTCTTCAAGTCC
GCCATGCCCGAAGGCTACGTCCAGGAGCGCACCATCTTCTTCAAGGACGACGGCAACTACAAGACCCGCG
CCGAGGTGAAGTTCGAGGGCGACACCCTGGTGAACCGCATCGAGCTGAAGGGCATCGACTTCAAGGAGGA
CGGCAACATCCTGGGGCACAAGCTGGAGTACAACTACAACAGCCACAACGTCTATATCACCGCCGACAAG
CAGAAGAACGGCATCAAGGCCAACTTCAAGATCCGCCACAACATCGAGGACGGCGGCGTGCAGCT
