[The description below was written by a language model from this plasmid's Addgene catalogue record.]
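Description:
mVenus-SiT-N-15 is a mammalian expression plasmid built on the mVenus-N1 backbone (about 4.75 kb without the insert), designed to mark the Golgi apparatus, specifically the trans-Golgi network, with a yellow fluorescent protein. It is maintained as a high-copy plasmid in E. coli under kanamycin selection, and it carries a neomycin resistance marker that allows G418 selection of transfected mammalian cells. No feature table accompanies the record, so the origin of replication and the polyadenylation signal are not listed explicitly, although the SV40 polyA reverse sequencing primer suggests that an SV40 polyadenylation signal lies downstream of the fusion.

The insert is a fragment of human ST6GAL1 (beta-galactoside alpha-2,6-sialyltransferase 1, abbreviated SiT), limited to amino acids 1–45. In this type II membrane glycosyltransferase, the N-terminal region contains the short cytoplasmic tail and the transmembrane signal-anchor, which are generally understood to direct Golgi retention, so the fragment works as a targeting sequence without the catalytic domain. It is expressed from the CMV promoter, giving strong constitutive transcription in many mammalian cell types. mVenus is fused to its C-terminus, in keeping with the "N1" arrangement where the targeting sequence sits upstream of the fluorescent protein. The "15" in the name may refer to the linker length between the two parts, but the record does not say so.

The recorded excitation and emission maxima for mVenus are 515 nm and 528 nm. The construct is typically used as a live-cell or fixed-cell Golgi/TGN marker in fluorescence microscopy, for example in colocalization studies or for following Golgi morphology and dynamics.
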