Addgene plasmid #56336: mVenus-SiT-N-15
Purpose: Localization: Golgi TGN, Excitation: 515, Emission: 528
Depositing lab: Michael Davidson.
Backbone
  Vector backbone: mVenus-N1
  Backbone size w/o insert (bp): 4750
  Vector type: Mammalian Expression
  Selectable markers: Neomycin (select with G418)
Growth in bacteria
  Bacterial resistance: Kanamycin, 50 μg/mL
  Growth temperature: 37°C
  Growth strain: DH5alpha
  Copy number: High Copy
Gene/Insert
  Gene/Insert name: SiT (alt name: NM_173216.2)
  Species: H. sapiens (human)
  Mutation: aa 1-45 of SiT
  Entrez Gene: ST6GAL1 (a.k.a. CDw75, SIAT1, ST6GalI, ST6N)
  Promoter: CMV
  Tag / fusion protein: mVenus (C terminal on backbone)
  Cloning method: Unknown
  Sequencing primers: 5′ CMV-F; 3′ SV40pA-R
Terms and licenses: Academic/Nonprofit Terms; Industry Terms
Depositor comments: . Excitation = 515; Emission = 528
How to cite: mVenus-SiT-N-15 was a gift from Michael Davidson (Addgene plasmid # 56336 ; http://n2t.net/addgene:56336 ; RRID:Addgene_56336)
